>Addgene plasmid #128301 | pSPB861 | addgene full sequence | sequence record 249101 | Addgene NGS Result
ACGGAAAAAAAAACCCCGCCCCTGACAGGGCGGGGTTTTTTTTCCAATTATTGAAGGCCGCTAACGCGGC
CTTTTTTTGTTTCTGGTCTGCCTTAATCAATGACTAAGAATTCGCGGCCGCTTCTAGAGCGTCTCACTTC
GGATCCGCTGCAGGCTTCCGCACCCATAGCATTTTTATCCATAAGATTAGCGGATCCTACCTTTTACTTC
TTGCCATCGACTACGGATACTGAGCACGACATGCATGCCACTTAAAAAGGAGATCAACAATGAAAGCAAT
TTTCGTACTGAAACATCTTAATCATGCTAAGGAGACTTCAATGGTGAGTAAAGGAGAAGAAAACAACTTA
GCTATCATTAAAGAGTTCATGCGCTTCAAAGTTCACATGGAGGGTTCTGTTAACGGTCACGAGTTCGAGA
TCGAAGGCGAAGGCGAGGGCCGTCCGTATGAAGGCACCCAGACCGCCAAACTGAAAGTGACTAAAGGCGG
CCCGCTGCCTTTTGCGTGGGACATCCTGAGCCCGCAATTTATGTACGGTTCTAAAGCGTATGTTAAACAC
CCAGCGGATATCCCGGACTATCTGAAGCTGTCTTTTCCGGAAGGTTTCAACTGGGAACGCGTAATGAATT
TTGAAGATGGTGGTGTCGTGACCGTCACTCAGGACTCCTCCCTTCAGGATGGCGAGTTCATCTATAAAGT
TAAACTGCGTGGTACTAATTTTCCATCTGATGGCCCGGTGATGCAGTGTAGGACGATGGGTTGGGAGGCG
TCTACCGAACGCATGTATCCGGAAGATGGTGCGCTGAAAGGCGAAATTAAACAGCGCCTGAAACTGAAAG
ATGGCGGCCATTATGACGCTGAAGTGAAAACCACGTACAAAGCCAAGAAACCTGTGCAGCTGCCTGGCGC
GTACAATGTGGATATTAAACTGGACATCTTATCTCATAATGAAGATTATACGATCGTAGAGCAATATGAG
CGCGCGGAGGGTCGTCATTCTACCGGTGGCATGGATGAACTATACAAAGGTTCCAAGAGATCTCGAGCTC
AAGCTTCGAATTCTGCAGTCGACGGTACCGCGGGCCCGGGATCCATGTCCGAAGGGCGTCGTGGTCTGGG
TCGAGGGCTTTCGGCCCTGCTGGGCGAGGTCGACGCCGCGCCGGCTCAGGCGCCGGGCGAGCAGCTTGGC
GGTTCCCGTGAAGCGCCGATCGAAATCCTGCAGCGCAATCCCGACCAGCCCCGTCGGACCTTCCGCGAGG
AAGACCTCGAGGATCTGTCAAACTCGATCCGTGAGAAGGGCGTTCTGCAGCCGATCCTGGTGCGGCCGTC
GCCGGATACGGCTGGCGAGTACCAGATCGTCGCCGGCGAGCGCCGTTGGCGCGCAGCCCAGCGGGCGGGC
CTCAAGACTGTGCCGATCATGGTGCGCGAGCTCGACGACCTGGCGGTGCTGGAGATCGGCATCATCGAGA
ACGTCCAGCGGGCTGATCTGAACGTCCTGGAAGAAGCGCTCTCCTACAAGGTGCTGATGGAGAAGTTCGA
GCGCACCCAGGAGAACATCGCCCAGACCATCGGCAAGAGCCGCAGCCACGTGGCCAACACGATGCGCTTG
CTGGCCCTACCGGACGAGGTTCAGTCGCACCTGGTCAGTGGTGAGCTGACGGCCGGCCACGCCCGCGCCA
TCGCTGCAGCGGCTGACCCGGTGGCCCTCGCCAAGCAAATCATCGAGGGCGGCTTGTCGGTGCGCGAGAC
AGAGGCCCTGGCCCGTAAGGCGCCCAACCTGTCTGCGGGCAAGAGCAAGGGGGGCCGCCCCCCACGCGTG
AAGGACACCGACACCCAGGCGCTGGAGTCTGACCTGTCCTCGGTTCTGGGTCTGGATGTCTCGATCGACC
ATCGCGGGTCTACCGGCACGCTGACCATCACCTACGCCACCCTCGAGCAGCTCGACGACCTCTGCAACCG
ACTGACGCGCGGGATCTAATAATGGCCTCGGTACCAAAGACGAACAATAAGACGCTGAAAAGCGTCTTTT
TTCGTTTTGGTCCGCTGCGTTTGAGACGTACTAGTAGCGGCCGCTGCAGTTAATCACTGATTAACTCGGT
ACCAAATTCCAGAAAAGAGGCCTCCCGAAAGGGGGGCCTTTTTTCGTTTTGGTCCTTTTGTTATCAATAA
AAAAGGGGAGCGGTTTCCCGCTCCCCTTATTGTTCGTCTACAGATTATCAAAAAGGATCTTCACCTAGAT
CCTTTTAAATTAAAAATGAAGTTTTAAATCAATCTAAAGTATATATGAGTAAACTTGGTCTGACAGTTAC
CAATGCTTAATCAGTGAGGCACCTATCTCAGCGATCTGTCTATTTCGTTCATCCATAGTTGCCTGACTCC
CCGTCGTGTAGATAACTACGATACGGGAGGGCTTACCATCTGGCCCCAGTGCTGCAATGATACCGCGGGA
CCCACGCTCACCGGCTCCAGATTTATCAGCAATAAACCAGCCAGCCGGAAGGGCCGAGCGCAGAAGTGGT
CCTGCAACTTTATCCGCCTCCATCCAGTCTATTAATTGTTGCCGGGAAGCTAGAGTAAGTAGTTCGCCAG
TTAATAGTTTGCGCAACGTTGTTGCCATTGCTACAGGCATCGTGGTGTCACGCTCGTCGTTTGGTATGGC
TTCATTCAGCTCCGGTTCCCAACGATCAAGGCGAGTTACATGATCCCCCATGTTGTGCAAAAAAGCGGTT
AGCTCCTTCGGTCCTCCGATCGTTGTCAGAAGTAAGTTGGCCGCAGTGTTATCACTCATGGTTATGGCAG
CACTGCATAATTCTCTTACTGTCATGCCATCCGTAAGATGCTTTTCTGTGACTGGTGAGTACTCAACCAA
GTCATTCTGAGAATAGTGTATGCGGCGACCGAGTTGCTCTTGCCCGGCGTCAATACGGGATAATACCGCG
CCACATAGCAGAACTTTAAAAGTGCTCATCATTGGAAAACGTTCTTCGGGGCGAAAACTCTCAAGGATCT
TACCGCTGTTGAGATCCAGTTCGATGTAACCCACTCGTGCACCCAACTGATCTTCAGCATCTTTTACTTT
CACCAGCGTTTCTGGGTGAGCAAAAACAGGAAGGCAAAATGCCGCAAAAAAGGGAATAAGGGCGACACGG
AAATGTTGAATACTCATACTCTTCCTTTTTCAATATTATTGAAGCATTTATCAGGGTTATTGTCTCATGA
GCGGATACATATTTGAATGTATTTAGAAAAATAAACAAATAGGGGTTCCGCGCACATTTCCCCGAAAAGT
GCCACCTGGAGTCCTGTTGAGTAATAGTCAAAAGCCTCCGGTCGGAGGCTTTTGACTTTCTGCTTACCCA
ATAGCGGAGTGTATACTGGCTTACTATGTTGGCACTGATGAGGGTGTCAGTGAAGTGCTTCATGTGGCAG
GAGAAAAAAGGCTGCACCGGTGCGTCAGCAGAATATGTGATACAGGATATATTCCGCTTCCTCGCTCACT
GACTCGCTACGCTCGGTCGTTCGACTGCGGCGAGCGGAAATGGCTTACGAACGGGGCGGAGATTTCCTGG
AAGATGCCAGGAAGATACTTAACAGGGAAGTGAGAGGGCCGCGGCAAAGCCGTTTTTCCATAGGCTCCGC
CCCCCTGACAAGCATCACGAAATCTGACGCTCAAATCAGTGGTGGCGAAACCCGACAGGACTATAAAGAT
ACCAGGCGTTTCCCCCTGGCGGCTCCCTCGTGCGCTCTCCTGTTCCTGCCTTTCGGTTTACCGGTGTCAT
TCCGCTGTTATGGCCGCGTTTGTCTCATTCCACGCCTGACACTCAGTTCCGGGTAGGCAGTTCGCTCCAA
GCTGGACTGTATGCACGAACCCCCCGTTCAGTCCGACCGCTGCGCCTTATCCGGTAACTATCGTCTTGAG
TCCAACCCGGAAAGACATGCAAAAGCACCACTGGCAGCAGCCACTGGTAATTGATTTAGAGGAGTTAGTC
TTGAAGTCATGCGCCGGTTAAGGCTAAACTGAAAGGACAAGTTTTGGTGACTGCGCTCCTCCAAGCCAGT
TACCTCGGTTCAAAGAGTTGGTAGCTCAGAGAACCTTCGAAAAACCGCCCTGCAAGGCGGTTTTTTCGTT
TTCAGAGCAAGAGATTACGCGCAGACCAAAACGATCTCAAGAAGATCATCTTATTAA
Features (pLannotate 1.2.2; 12 found; start..end, strand, type, name):
    108..129     +  misc_feature   BioBrick prefix: BioBrick prefix for parts that do not start with "ATG"
    164..202     +  promoter       araBAD promoter (fragment): araBAD; promoter of the L-arabinose operon of E. coli; the araC regulatory gene is transcribed in the opposite direction (Guzman et al., 1995)
    321..1028    +  CDS            mCherry2: mCherry2 is a basic (constitutively fluorescent) red fluorescent protein published in 2017, derived from Discosoma sp.. It has very low acid sensitivity.
   1038..1094    +  misc_feature   MCS: multiple cloning site
   1086..1976    +  CDS            parB: PARB_CAUVC - Experimental evidence at protein level: Swiss-Prot protein existence level 1. Involved in chromosome partition. Localize to both poles of the predivisional cell following completion of DNA replication. Binds to the DNA origin of replication. From Caulobacter vibrioides (strain ATCC 19089 / CB15) (Caulobacter crescentus).
   2059..2079    +  misc_feature   BioBrick suffix: universal suffix for all parts
   2307..3167    -  CDS            AmpR: β-lactamase; bla; confers resistance to ampicillin, carbenicillin, and related antibiotics
   3168..3272    -  promoter       AmpR promoter: bla
   3316..3347    -  terminator     tonB terminator: bidirectional E. coli tonB-P14 transcription terminator
   3361..3383    +  misc_feature   bom (fragment): basis of mobility region from pBR322
   3482..3537    -  rep_origin     RSF ori (fragment): Plasmids containing the RSF 1030 origin of replication can be propagated in E. coli cells that contain additional plasmids with compatible origins.
   3625..4170    -  rep_origin     p15A ori: Plasmids containing the medium-copy-number p15A origin of replication can be propagated in E. coli cells that contain a second plasmid with the ColE1 origin.
