[The description below was written by a language model from this plasmid's Addgene catalogue record and pLannotate feature annotations shown in this document.]
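Description:
pSPB861 is a 4,187 nt bacterial expression plasmid built on a p15A backbone for use in E. coli, described by its depositor as the regulatory plasmid of a synthetic asymmetric plasmid partitioning system. It replicates from the medium-copy p15A origin, which is compatible with ColE1-type plasmids and so allows it to coexist with other components of a multi-plasmid circuit. Selection is by ampicillin through a β-lactamase gene driven by its own bla promoter. A tonB bidirectional terminator lies between the resistance cassette and the origin region. Short matches to an RSF origin and to the pBR322 bom region are annotated only as fragments and are probably not functional units.

The payload, flanked by BioBrick prefix and suffix sequences, is listed as "Para - lp-mCherry-parB". The annotation detects a fragment of the arabinose-inducible araBAD promoter upstream of an mCherry-type red fluorescent protein coding sequence (matched as mCherry2). This is followed by a short linker region annotated as a multiple cloning site that overlaps the start of parB, the chromosome-partitioning DNA-binding protein of Caulobacter. The layout suggests a fluorescent mCherry–ParB fusion under arabinose control. No araC gene is annotated on the plasmid, so the regulator would have to be supplied by the host or another plasmid. The meaning of "lp" in the insert name is not explained in the record.

The record does not detail the mechanism, but the stated purpose implies that inducible expression of the tagged ParB regulates, and allows visualization of, the partitioning behaviour of a target plasmid in the asymmetric cell division system. The construct was assembled by Golden Gate cloning.
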