Addgene plasmid #128301: pSPB861
Purpose: asymmetric plasmid partitioning E. coli - regulatory plasmid
Depositing lab: Matthew Bennett. Depositing organization: Rice University. Publication: A synthetic system for asymmetric cell division in Escherichia coli. Molinari S, Shis DL, Bhakta SP, Chappell J, Igoshin OA, Bennett MR. Nat Chem Biol. 2019 Sep;15(9):917-924. doi: 10.1038/s41589-019-0339-x. Epub 2019 Aug 12. PubMed 31406375.
Backbone
  Vector backbone: p15A
  Vector type: Bacterial Expression
Growth in bacteria
  Bacterial resistance: Ampicillin, 100 μg/mL
  Growth temperature: 37°C
  Growth strain: DH5alpha
  Copy number: Unknown
Gene/Insert
  Gene/Insert name: Para - lp-mCherry-parB
  Cloning method: Unknown
Terms and licenses: Academic/Nonprofit Terms; Industry Terms: Not Available to Industry
Depositor comments: Cloning method: Golden Gate.
How to cite: pSPB861 was a gift from Matthew Bennett (Addgene plasmid # 128301 ; http://n2t.net/addgene:128301 ; RRID:Addgene_128301)
